>Addgene plasmid #116046 | PB-PGK-Cit-tehc-DHFR | addgene full sequence | sequence record 225375 | Addgene NGS Result
ACTCTTCCTTTTTCAATATTATTGAAGCATTTATCAGGGTTATTGTCTCATGAGCGGATACATATTTGAA
TGTATTTAGAAAAATAAACAAATAGGGGTTCCGCGCACATTTCCCCGAAAAGTGCCACCTAAATTGTAAG
CGTTAATATTTTGTTAAAATTCGCGTTAAATTTTTGTTAAATCAGCTCATTTTTTAACCAATAGGCCGAA
ATCGGCAAAATCCCTTATAAATCAAAAGAATAGACCGAGATAGGGT
[37 nt withheld, positions 257-293]
AAAGAACGTGGACTCCAACGTCAAAGG
[49 nt withheld, positions 321-369]
T
[91 nt withheld, positions 371-461]
G
[124 nt withheld, positions 463-586]
CCCATTCGCCATTCAGGCTGCGCAACTGTTGGGAAGGGCGATCGGTGCGGGCCTCTTCGCTATTACGCCA
GCTGGCGAAAGGGGGATGTGCTGCAAGGCGATTAAGTTGGGTAACGCCAGGGTTTTCCCAGTCACGACGT
TGTAAAACGACGGCCAGTGAGCGCGCCTCGTTCATTCACGTTTTTGAACCCGTGGAGGACGGGCAGACTC
GCGGTGCAAATGTGTTTTACAGCGTGATGGAGCAGATGAAGATGCTCGACACGCTGCAGAACACGCAGCT
AGATTAACCCTAGAAAGATAATCATATTGTGACGTACGTTAAAGATAATCATGTGTAAAATTGACGCATG
TGTTTTATCGGTCTGTATATCGAGGTTTATTTATTAATTTGAATAGATATTAAGTTTTATTATATTTACA
CTTACATACTAATAATAAATTCAACAAACAATTTATTTATGTTTATTTATTTATTAAAAAAAACAAAAAC
TCAAAATTTCTTCTATAAAGTAACAAAACTTTTATGAGGGACAGCCCCCCCCCAAAGCCCCCAGGGATGT
AATTACGTCCCTCCCCCGCTAGGGGGCAGCAGCGAGCCGCCCGGGGCTCCGCTCCGGTCCGGCGCTCCCC
CCGCATCCCCGAGCCGGCAGCGTGCGGGGACAGCCCGGGCACGGGGAAGGTGGCACGGGATCGCTTTCCT
CTGAACGCTTCTCGCTGCTCTTTGAGCCTGCAGACACCTGGGGGGATACGGGGAAAAGGCCTCCACGGCC
ACTAGTAGGCGTTTTGCGCTGCTTCGCGATGTACGGGCCAGATATACGCGTTCTACCGGGTAGGGGAGGC
GCTTTTCCCAAGGCAGTCTGGAGCATGCGCTTTAGCAGCCCCGCTGGGCACTTGGCGCTACACAAGTGGC
CTCTGGCCTCGCACACATTCCACATCCACCGGTAGGCGCCAACCGGCTCCGTTCTTTGGTGGCCCCTTCG
CGCCACCTTCTACTCCTCCCCTAGTCAGGAAGTTCCCCCCCGCCCCGCAGCTCGCGTCGTGCAGGACGTG
ACAAATGGAAGTAGCACGTCTCATTAGTCTCGTGCAGATGGACAGCACCGCTGAGCAATGGAAGCGGGTA
GGCCTTTGGGGCAGCGGCCAATAGCAGCTTTGCTCCTTCGCTTTCTGGGCTCAGAGGCTGGGAAGGGGTG
GGTCCGGGGGCGGGCTCAGGGGCGGGCTCAGGGGCGGGGCGGGCGCCCGAAGGTCCTCCGGAGGCCCGGC
ATTCTGCACGCTTCAAAAGCGCACGTCTGCCGCGCTGTTCTCCTCTTCCTCATCTCCGGGCCTTTCGACC
TGCAGCCCAAGCTTCGCCACCATGGGATCCGTGAGCAAGGGCGAGGAGCTGTTCACCGGGGTGGTGCCCA
TCCTGGTCGAGCTGGACGGCGACGTAAACGGCCACAAGTTCAGCGTGTCCGGCGAGGGCGAGGGCGATGC
CACCTACGGCAAGCTGACCCTGAAGTTCATCTGCACCACCGGCAAGCTGCCCGTGCCCTGGCCCACCCTC
GTGACCACCTTCGGCTACGGCCTGATGTGCTTCGCCCGCTACCCCGACCACATGAAGCAGCACGACTTCT
TCAAGTCCGCCATGCCCGAAGGCTACGTCCAGGAGCGCACCATCTTCTTCAAGGACGACGGCAACTACAA
GACCCGCGCCGAGGTGAAGTTCGAGGGCGACACCCTGGTGAACCGCATCGAGCTGAAGGGCATCGACTTC
AAGGAGGACGGCAACATCCTGGGGCACAAGCTGGAGTACAACTACAACAGCCACAACGTCTATATCATGG
CCGACAAGCAGAAGAACGGCATCAAGGTGAACTTCAAGATCCGCCACAACATCGAGGACGGCAGCGTGCA
GCTCGCCGACCACTACCAGCAGAACACCCCCATCGGCGACGGCCCCGTGCTGCTGCCCGACAACCACTAC
CTGAGCTACCAGTCCGCCCTGAGCAAAGACCCCAACGAGAAGCGCGATCACATGGTCCTGCTGGAGTTCG
TGACCGCCGCCGGGATCACTCTCGGCATGGACGAGCTGTACAAGGGTGGGTCCGGTCTCGAGAACTTGTA
CTTCCAGAGTGACGAGATGGAGGAGTGTAGTCAGCACCTTGGGAGCGGATCGATATCACTGATCGCTGCA
CTCGCGGTTGATTATGTAATAGGCATGGAAAACGCGATGCCCTGGAACCTGCCAGCAGACCTCGCATGGT
TTAAGCGGAACACTCTGAATAAGCCAGTCATTATGGGCCGACATACGTGGGAAAGCATTGGACGCCCACT
GCCAGGAAGGAAGAATATAATCCTGTCATCACAGCCGTCCACGGACGATAGAGTCACTTGGGTAAAATCC
GTTGACGAAGCCATAGCTGCCTGTGGTGATGTGCCTGAGATAATGGTAATAGGAGGAGGGCGGGTAATCG
AACAATTTCTGCCTAAAGCCCAGAAGCTGTACCTTACCCATATTGACGCGGAAGTAGAGGGCGACACACA
TTTCCCAGATTATGAGCCAGATGATTGGGAGAGCGTTTTCTCCGAATTTCATGATGCAGACGCCCAGAAT
AGCCACAGCTACTGCTTTGAAATATTGGAGCGCCGATGAAGCTAGCGAATTCGAATTTAAATCGGCCTCG
ACTGTGCCTTCTAGTTGCCAGCCATCTGTTGTTTGCCCCTCCCCCGTGCCTTCCTTGACCCTGGAAGGTG
CCACTCCCACTGTCCTTTCCTAATAAAATGAGGAAATTGCATCGCATTGTCTGAGTAGGTGTCATTCTAT
TCTGGGGGGTGGGGTGGGGCAGGACAGCAAGGGGGAGGATTGGGAAGACAATAGCAGGCATGCTGGGGAC
GCGGCCGCAATTTAACGCGAATTAATTCTGTGGAATGTGTGTCAGTTAGGGTGTGGAAAGTCCCCAGGCT
CCCCAGCAGGCAGAAGTATGCAAAGCATGCATCTCAATTAGTCAGCAACCAGGTGTGGAAAGTCCCCAGG
CTCCCCAGCAGGCAGAAGTATGCAAAGCATGCATCTCAATTAGTCAGCAACCATAGTCCCGCCCCTAACT
CCGCCCATCCCGCCCCTAACTCCGCCCAGTTCCGCCCATTCTCCGCCCCATGGCTGACTAATTTTTTTTA
TTTATGCAGAGGCCGAGGCCGCCTCTGCCTCTGAGCTATTCCAGAAGTAGTGAGGAGGCTTTTTTGGAGG
CCTAGGCTTTTGCAAAAAGCTCCCGGGAGCTTGTATATCCATTTTCGGATCTGATCAAGAGACAGGATGA
GGATCGTTTCGCATGATTGAACAAGATGGATTGCACGCAGGTTCTCCGGCCGCTTGGGTGGAGAGGCTAT
TCGGCTATGACTGGGCACAACAGACAATCGGCTGCTCTGATGCCGCCGTGTTCCGGCTGTCAGCGCAGGG
GCGCCCGGTTCTTTTTGTCAAGACCGACCTGTCCGGTGCCCTGAATGAACTGCAGGACGAGGCAGCGCGG
CTATCGTGGCTGGCCACGACGGGCGTTCCTTGCGCAGCTGTGCTCGACGTTGTCACTGAAGCGGGAAGGG
ACTGGCTGCTATTGGGCGAAGTGCCGGGGCAGGATCTCCTGTCATCTCACCTTGCTCCTGCCGAGAAAGT
ATCCATCATGGCTGATGCAATGCGGCGGCTGCATACGCTTGATCCGGCTACCTGCCCATTCGACCACCAA
GCGAAACATCGCATCGAGCGAGCACGTACTCGGATGGAAGCCGGTCTTGTCGATCAGGATGATCTGGACG
AAGAGCATCAGGGGCTCGCGCCAGCCGAACTGTTCGCCAGGCTCAAGGCGCGCATGCCCGACGGCGAGGA
TCTCGTCGTGACCCATGGCGATGCCTGCTTGCCGAATATCATGGTGGAAAATGGCCGCTTTTCTGGATTC
ATCGACTGTGGCCGGCTGGGTGTGGCGGACCGCTATCAGGACATAGCGTTGGCTACCCGTGATATTGCTG
AAGAGCTTGGCGGCGAATGGGCTGACCGCTTCCTCGTGCTTTACGGTATCGCCGCTCCCGATTCGCAGCG
CATCGCCTTCTATCGCCTTCTTGACGAGTTCTTCTGAGTCGACAATCAACCTCTGGATTACAAAATTTGT
GAAAGATTGACTGGTATTCTTAACTATGTTGCTCCTTTTACGCTATGTGGATACGCTGCTTTAATGCCTT
TGTATCATGCGTTAACTAAACTTGTTTATTGCAGCTTATAATGGTTACAAATAAAGCAATAGCATCACAA
ATTTCACAAATAAAGCATTTTTTTCACTGCATTCTAGTTGTGGTTTGTCCAAACTCATCAATGTATCTTA
TCATGTCTGGAATTGACTCAAATGATGTCAATTAGTCTATCAGAAGCTCATCTGGTCTCCCTTCCGGGGG
ACAAGACATCCCTGTTTAATATTTAAACAGCAGTGTTCCCAAACTGGGTTCTTATATCCCTTGCTCTGGT
CAACCAGGTTGCAGGGTTTCCTGTCCTCACAGGAACGAAGTCCCTAAAGAAACAGTGGCAGCCAGGTTTA
GCCCCGGAATTGACTGGATTCCTTTTTTAGGGCCCATTGGTATGGCTTTTTCCCCGTATCCCCCCAGGTG
TCTGCAGGCTCAAAGAGCAGCGAGAAGCGTTCAGAGGAAAGCGATCCCGTGCCACCTTCCCCGTGCCCGG
GCTGTCCCCGCACGCTGCCGGCTCGGGGATGCGGGGGGAGCGCCGGACCGGAGCGGAGCCCCGGGCGGCT
CGCTGCTGCCCCCTAGCGGGGGAGGGACGTAATTACATCCCTGGGGGCTTTGGGGGGGGGCTGTCCCTGA
TATCTATAACAAGAAAATATATATATAATAAGTTATCACGTAAGTAGAACATGAAATAACAATATAATTA
TCGTATGAGTTAAATCTTAAAAGTCACGTAAAAGATAATCATGCGTCATTTTGACTCACGCGGTCGTTAT
AGTTCAAAATCAGTGACACTTACCGCATTGACAAGCACGCCTCACGGGAGCTCCAAGCGGCGACTGAGAT
GTCCTAAATGCACAGCGACGGATTCGCGCTATTTAGAAAGAGAGAGCAATATTTCAAGAATGCATGCGTC
AATTTTACGCAGACTATCTTTCTAGGGTTAATCTAGCTGCATCAGGATCATATCGTCGGGTCTTTTTTCC
GGCTCAGTCATCGCCCAAGCTGGCGCTATCTGGGCATCGGGGAGGAAGAAGCCCGTGCCTTTTCCCGCGA
GGTTGAAGCGGCATGGAAAGAGTTTGCCGAGGATGACTGCTGCTGCATTGACGTTGAGCGAAAACGCACG
TTTACCATGATGATTCGGGAAGGTGTGGCCATGCACGCCTTTAACGGTGAACTGTTCGTTCAGGCCACCT
GGGATACCAGTTCGTCGCGGCTTTTCCGGACACAGTTCCGGATGGTCAGCCCGAAGCGCATCAGCAACCC
GAACAATACCGGCGACAGCCGGAACTGCCGTGCCGGTGTGCAGATTAATGACAGCGGTGCGGCGCTGGGA
TATTACGTCAGCGAGGACGGGTATCCTGGCTGGATGCCGCAGAAATGGACATGGATACCCCGTGAGTTAC
CCGGCGGGCGCGCTTGGCGTAATCATGGTCATAGCTGTTTCCTGTGTGAAATTGTTATCCGCTCACAATT
CCACACAACATACGAGCCGGAAGCATAAAGTGTAAAGCCTGGGGTGCCTAATGAGTGAGCTAACTCACAT
TAATTGCGTTGCGCTCACTGCCCGCTTTCCAGTCGGGAAACCTGTCGTGCCAGCTGCATTAATGAATCGG
CCAACGCGCGGGGAGAGGCGGTTTGCGTATTGGGCGCTCTTCCGCTTCCTCGCTCACTGACTCGCTGCGC
TCGGTCGTTCGGCTGCGGCGAGCGGTATCAGCTCACTCAAAGGCGGTAATACGGTTATCCACAGAATCAG
GGGATAACGCAGGAAAGAACATGTGAGCAAAAGGCCAGCAAAAGGCCAGGAACCGTAAAAAGGCCGCGTT
GCTGGCGTTTTTCCATAGGCTCCGCCCCCCTGACGAGCATCACAAAAATCGACGCTCAAGTCAGAGGTGG
CGAAACCCGACAGGACTATAAAGATACCAGGCGTTTCCCCCTGGAAGCTCCCTCGTGCGCTCTCCTGTTC
CGACCCTGCCGCTTACCGGATACCTGTCCGCCTTTCTCCCTTCGGGAAGCGTGGCGCTTTCTCATAGCTC
ACGCTGTAGGTATCTCAGTTCGGTGTAGGTCGTTCGCTCCAAGCTGGGCTGTGTGCACGAACCCCCCGTT
CAGCCCGACCGCTGCGCCTTATCCGGTAACTATCGTCTTGAGTCCAACCCGGTAAGACACGACTTATCGC
CACTGGCAGCAGCCACTGGTAACAGGATTAGCAGAGCGAGGTATGTAGGCGGTGCTACAGAGTTCTTGAA
GTGGTGGCCTAACTACGGCTACACTAGAAGAACAGTATTTGGTATCTGCGCTCTGCTGAAGCCAGTTACC
TTCGGAAAAAGAGTTGGTAGCTCTTGATCCGGCAAACAAACCACCGCTGGTAGCGGTGGTTTTTTTGTTT
GCAAGCAGCAGATTACGCGCAGAAAAAAAGGATCTCAAGAAGATCCTTTGATCTTTTCTACGGGGTCTGA
CGCTCAGTGGAACGAAAACTCACGTTAAGGGATTTTGGTCATGAGATTATCAAAAAGGATCTTCACCTAG
ATCCTTTTAAATTAAAAATGAAGTTTTAAATCAATCTAAAGTATATATGAGTAAACTTGGTCTGACAGTT
ACCAATGCTTAATCAGTGAGGCACCTATCTCAGCGATCTGTCTATTTCGTTCATCCATAGTTGCCTGACT
CCCCGTCGTGTAGATAACTACGATACGGGAGGGCTTACCATCTGGCCCCAGTGCTGCAATGATACCGCGA
GACCCACGCTCACCGGCTCCAGATTTATCAGCAATAAACCAGCCAGCCGGAAGGGCCGAGCGCAGAAGTG
GTCCTGCAACTTTATCCGCCTCCATCCAGTCTATTAATTGTTGCCGGGAAGCTAGAGTAAGTAGTTCGCC
AGTTAATAGTTTGCGCAACGTTGTTGCCATTGCTACAGGCATCGTGGTGTCACGCTCGTCGTTTGGTATG
GCTTCATTCAGCTCCGGTTCCCAACGATCAAGGCGAGTTACATGATCCCCCATGTTGTGCAAAAAAGCGG
TTAGCTCCTTCGGTCCTCCGATCGTTGTCAGAAGTAAGTTGGCCGCAGTGTTATCACTCATGGTTATGGC
AGCACTGCATAATTCTCTTACTGTCATGCCATCCGTAAGATGCTTTTCTGTGACTGGTGAGTACTCAACC
AAGTCATTCTGAGAATAGTGTATGCGGCGACCGAGTTGCTCTTGCCCGGCGTCAATACGGGATAATACCG
CGCCACATAGCAGAACTTTAAAAGTGCTCATCATTGGAAAACGTTCTTCGGGGCGAAAACTCTCAAGGAT
CTTACCGCTGTTGAGATCCAGTTCGATGTAACCCACTCGTGCACCCAACTGATCTTCAGCATCTTTTACT
TTCACCAGCGTTTCTGGGTGAGCAAAAACAGGAAGGCAAAATGCCGCAAAAAAGGGAATAAGGGCGACAC
GGAAATGTTGAATACTCAT
Features (pLannotate 1.2.2; 20 found; start..end, strand, type, name):
      1..105     -  promoter       AmpR promoter: bla
    158..586     -  rep_origin     f1 ori (sequence partly withheld): f1 bacteriophage origin of replication; arrow indicates direction of (+) strand synthesis
    591..746     -  CDS            lacZα (fragment): LacZα fragment of β-galactosidase; lacZ fragment
    748..867     +  CDS            B (fragment): PORTL_LAMBD - Experimental evidence at protein level: Swiss-Prot protein existence level 1. Forms the portal vertex of the capsid (PubMed:6228056, PubMed:6232391). This portal plays critical roles in head assembly, genome packaging, neck/tail attachment, and genome ejection (Probable). The portal protein multimerizes as a single ring-shaped homododecamer arranged around a central channel (PubMed:6232391). Binds to the terminase subunits to form the packaging machine (PubMed:7799432). From Escherichia phage lambda (Bacteriophage lambda).
   1414..1913    +  promoter       PGK promoter: mouse phosphoglycerate kinase 1 promoter
   1947..2660    +  CDS            Citrine: Citrine is a basic (constitutively fluorescent) yellow fluorescent protein published in 2001, derived from Aequorea victoria. It has moderate acid sensitivity.
   2739..3212    +  CDS            folA: DYR_ECOLI - Also known as tmrA. Experimental evidence at protein level: Swiss-Prot protein existence level 1. Key enzyme in folate metabolism. Catalyzes an essential reaction for de novo glycine and purine synthesis, and for DNA precursor synthesis. From Escherichia coli (strain K12).
   3248..3455    +  polyA_signal   bGH poly(A) signal: bovine growth hormone polyadenylation signal
   3493..3822    +  promoter       SV40 promoter: SV40 enhancer and early promoter
   3889..4680    +  CDS            neo: KKA2_KLEPN - Also known as kan, nptII. Experimental evidence at protein level: Swiss-Prot protein existence level 1. Resistance to kanamycin, neomycin, paromomycin, ribostamycin, butirosin and gentamicin B. From Klebsiella pneumoniae.
   4690..4796    +  misc_feature   WPRE (fragment): woodchuck hepatitis virus posttranscriptional regulatory element
   4805..4926    +  polyA_signal   SV40 poly(A) signal: SV40 polyadenylation signal
   4944..5036    +  ncRNA          G-CSF SLDE: Accession: RF00183 - G-CSF factor stem-loop destabilising element (SLDE)
   5733..6200    +  CDS            B (fragment): PORTL_LAMBD - Experimental evidence at protein level: Swiss-Prot protein existence level 1. Forms the portal vertex of the capsid (PubMed:6228056, PubMed:6232391). This portal plays critical roles in head assembly, genome packaging, neck/tail attachment, and genome ejection (Probable). The portal protein multimerizes as a single ring-shaped homododecamer arranged around a central channel (PubMed:6232391). Binds to the terminase subunits to form the packaging machine (PubMed:7799432). From Escherichia phage lambda (Bacteriophage lambda).
   6238..6254    -  protein_bind   lac operator: The lac repressor binds to the lac operator to inhibit transcription in E. coli. This inhibition can be relieved by adding lactose or isopropyl-β-D-thiogalactopyranoside (IPTG). lac repressor encoded by lacI
   6262..6292    -  promoter       lac promoter: promoter for the E. coli lac operon
   6307..6328    -  protein_bind   CAP binding site: CAP binding activates transcription in the presence of cAMP. E. coli catabolite activator protein
   6341..6433    -  CDS            lacI (fragment): lac repressor; lacI; The lac repressor binds to the lac operator to inhibit transcription in E. coli. This inhibition can be relieved by adding lactose or isopropyl-β-D-thiogalactopyranoside (IPTG).
   6616..7204    -  rep_origin     ori: high-copy-number ColE1/pMB1/pBR322/pUC origin of replication
   7375..8235    -  CDS            AmpR: β-lactamase; bla; confers resistance to ampicillin, carbenicillin, and related antibiotics
