[The description below was written by a language model from this plasmid's Addgene catalogue record and pLannotate feature annotations shown in this document.]
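Description:
PB-PGK-Cit-tehc-DHFR is a mammalian expression plasmid built on the PB-PGK backbone and serves as a fluorescent reporter for measuring protease activity. In bacteria it is maintained by a high-copy ColE1/pUC-type origin and selected with ampicillin through the AmpR (β-lactamase) gene. An f1 origin and remnants of a lacZα/lac promoter cloning region are also present. The "PB" prefix suggests a piggyBac transposon-type backbone, but no transposon terminal repeats are annotated in the feature table. The unannotated stretches and short lambda phage-derived fragments flanking the mammalian cassettes cannot be assigned a function from the record.

The payload is a synthetic fusion gene driven by the mouse PGK promoter and terminated by the bGH polyadenylation signal. It encodes the yellow fluorescent protein Citrine, followed by a short unannotated linker and then E. coli dihydrofolate reductase (folA). The "tehc" part of the name presumably refers to a protease recognition sequence in that linker, though the record does not define it. E. coli DHFR variants are commonly used as destabilising (degron) domains. In that arrangement, cleavage between Citrine and DHFR would free the fluorescent protein from the degron, so Citrine fluorescence would report protease activity. The record does not state this mechanism, so it remains an inference.

A second cassette places the neomycin/kanamycin phosphotransferase gene under the SV40 enhancer/early promoter, followed by a WPRE fragment and the SV40 poly(A) signal. This allows G418 selection of stably modified mammalian cells. The construct is used in work on engineered, protease-based protein circuits in living cells.
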