Addgene plasmid #116046: PB-PGK-Cit-tehc-DHFR
Purpose: Reporter plasmid for measuring protease activity
Depositing lab: Michael Elowitz. Depositing organization: California Institute of Technology. Publication: Programmable protein circuits in living cells. Gao XJ, Chong LS, Kim MS, Elowitz MB. Science. 2018 Sep 21;361(6408):1252-1258. doi: 10.1126/science.aat5062. PubMed 30237357.
Backbone
  Vector backbone: PB-PGK
  Vector type: Mammalian Expression
Growth in bacteria
  Bacterial resistance: Ampicillin, 100 μg/mL
  Growth temperature: 37°C
  Growth strain: DH5alpha
  Copy number: High Copy
Gene/Insert
  Gene/Insert name: Cit-tehc-DHFR
  Species: Synthetic
  Cloning method: Gibson Cloning
Terms and licenses: Academic/Nonprofit Terms; Industry Terms: Not Available to Industry
How to cite: PB-PGK-Cit-tehc-DHFR was a gift from Michael Elowitz (Addgene plasmid # 116046 ; http://n2t.net/addgene:116046 ; RRID:Addgene_116046)
